>Addgene plasmid #157082 | pD649-HAsp-MFAP3-COMP5AP-AviTag-9xHis | depositor full sequence | sequence record 303273 | Full Sequence
TTTCAATATTATTGAAGCATTTATCAGGGTTATTGTCTCATGAGCGGATACATATTTGAATGTATTTAGA
AAAATAAACAAATAGGGGTCAGTGTTACAACCAATTAACCAATTCTGAACATTATCGCGAGCCCATTTAT
ACCTGAATATGGCTCATAACACCCCTTGCTCATGACCAAAATCCCTTAACGTGAGTTACGCGCGCGTCGT
TCCACTGAGCGTCAGACCCCGTAGAAAAGATCAAAGGATCTTCTTGAGATCCTTTTTTTCTGCGCGTAAT
CTGCTGCTTGCAAACAAAAAAACCACCGCTACCAGCGGTGGTTTGTTTGCCGGATCAAGAGCTACCAACT
CTTTTTCCGAAGGTAACTGGCTTCAGCAGAGCGCAGATACCAAATACTGTTCTTCTAGTGTAGCCGTAGT
TAGCCCACCACTTCAAGAACTCTGTAGCACCGCCTACATACCTCGCTCTGCTAATCCTGTTACCAGTGGC
TGCTGCCAGTGGCGATAAGTCGTGTCTTACCGGGTTGGACTCAAGACGATAGTTACCGGATAAGGCGCAG
CGGTCGGGCTGAACGGGGGGTTCGTGCACACAGCCCAGCTTGGAGCGAACGACCTACACCGAACTGAGAT
ACCTACAGCGTGAGCTATGAGAAAGCGCCACGCTTCCCGAAGGGAGAAAGGCGGACAGGTATCCGGTAAG
CGGCAGGGTCGGAACAGGAGAGCGCACGAGGGAGCTTCCAGGGGGAAACGCCTGGTATCTTTATAGTCCT
GTCGGGTTTCGCCACCTCTGACTTGAGCGTCGATTTTTGTGATGCTCGTCAGGGGGGCGGAGCCTATGGA
AAAACGCCAGCAACGCGGCCTTTTTACGGTTCCTGGCCTTTTGCTGGCCTTTTGCTCACATGTTCTTTCC
TGCGTTATCCCCTGATTCTGTGGATAACCGTATTACCGCCTTTGAGTGAGCTGATACCGCTCGCCGCAGC
CGAACGACCGAGCGCAGCGAGTCAGTGAGCGAGGAAGCGGAAGGCGAGAGTAGGGAACTGCCAGGCATCA
AACTAAGCAGAAGGCCCCTGACGGATGGCCTTTTTGCGTTTCTACAAACTCTTTCTGTGTTGTAAAACGA
CGGCCAGTCTTAAGCTCGGGCCCCCTGGGCGGTTCTGATAACGAGTAATCGTTAATCCGCAAATAACGTA
AAAACCCGCTTCGGCGGGTTTTTTTATGGGGGGAGTTTAGGGAAAGAGCATTTGTCAGAATATTTAAGGG
CGCCTGTCACTTTGCTTGATATATGAGAATTATTTAACCTTATAAATGAGAAAAAAGCAACGCACTTTAA
ATAAGATACGTTGCTTTTTCGATTGATGAACACCTATAATTAAACTATTCATCTATTATTTATGATTTTT
TGTATATACAATATTTCTAGTTTGTTAAAGAGAATTAAGAAAATAAATCTCGAAAATAATAAAGGGAAAA
TCAGTTTTTGATATCAAAATTATACATGTCAACGATAATACAAAATATAATACAAACTATAAGATGTTAT
CAGTATTTATTATCATTTAGAATAAATTTTGTGTCGCCCTTAATTGTGAGCGGATAACAATTACGAGCTT
CATGCACAGTGGCGTTGACTCAATATTGGCCATTAGCCATATTATTCATTGGTTATATAGCATAAATCAA
TATTGGCTATTGGCCATTGCATACGTTGTATCTATATCATAATATGTACATTTATATTGGCTCATGTCCA
ATATGACCGCCATGTTGGCATTGATTATTGACTAGTTATTAATAGTAATCAATTACGGGGTCATTAGTTC
ATAGCCCATATATGGAGTTCCGCGTTACATAACTTACGGTAAATGGCCCGCCTGGCTGACCGCCCAACGA
CCCCCGCCCATTGACGTCAATAATGACGTATGTTCCCATAGTAACGCCAATAGGGACTTTCCATTGACGT
CAATGGGTGGAGTATTTACGGTAAACTGCCCACTTGGCAGTACATCAAGTGTATCATATGCCAAGTACGC
CCCCTATTGACGTCAATGACGGTAAATGGCCCGCCTGGCATTATGCCCAGTACATGACCTTATGGGACTT
TCCTACTTGGCAGTACATCTACGTATTAGTCATCGCTATTACCATGGTGATGCGGTTTTGGCAGTACATC
AATGGGCGTGGATAGCGGTTTGACTCACGGGGATTTCCAAGTCTCCACCCCATTGACGTCAATGGGAGTT
TGTTTTGGCACCAAAATCAACGGGACTTTCCAAAATGTCGTAACAACTCCGCCCCATTGACGCAAATGGG
CGGTAGGCGTGTACGGTGGGAGGTCTATATAAGCAGAGCTCGTTTAGTGAACCGTCAGATCGCCTGGAGA
CGCCATCCACGCTGTTTTGACCTCCATAGAAGACACCGGGACCGATCCAGCCTCCGCGGCCGGGAACGGT
GCATTGGAACGCGGATTCCCCGTGCCAAGAGTGACGTAAGTACCGCCTATAGAGTCTATAGGCCCACCCC
CTTGGCTTCGTTAGAACGCGGCTACAATTAATACATAACCTTATGTATCATACACATACGATTTAGGTGA
CACTATAGAATAACATCCACTTTGCCTTTCTCTCCACAGGTGTCCACTCCCAGGTCCAACTGCACCTCGG
TTCTATCGAAAACGCGCCTGCTAGCGCCACCATGAAGACCATCATTGCCCTGAGCTACATCTTCTGCCTG
GTGTTCGCTGCGGCCGCCGCTTTTGTGCTGGAAGATGTGGACTTCGACCAGATGGTGTCCCTGGAAGCCA
ACAGAAGCAGCTACAACGCCAGCTTTCCCAGCTCCTTTGAGCTGAGCGCCAGCAGCCACAGCGACGACGA
TGTGATCATTGCCAAAGAGGGCACCAGCGTCAGCATCGAGTGTCTGCTGACAGCCAGCCACTACGAGGAC
GTGCACTGGCACAATTCTAAGGGCCAGCAGCTGGATGGCAGATCCAGAGGCGGAAAATGGCTGGTGTCCG
ACAACTTCCTGAACATCACCAACGTGGCCTTCGACGACAGAGGCCTGTACACCTGTTTCGTGACAAGCCC
CATCAGAGCCAGCTACAGCGTGACCCTGAGAGTGATCTTCACCAGCGGCGACATGGGCGCGCCGGAAGAT
CAAGTTGATCCAAGATTGATTGATGGCAAGGGCGGATCTCTGGAGGTGCTGTTCCAGGGACCAGGCGGAA
GCGGCAATCCCGGCGGCGATCTGGCCCCCCAGATGCTGCGCGAGCTGCAGGAGACCAATGCCGCCCTGCA
GGACGTGCGCGAGCTGCTGCGCCACCGCGTGAAGGAGATCACCTTCCTGAAGAACACCGTGATGGAGTGC
GACGCCTGCGGTATGCAGCCCTCTAGAGGCTCCGGCTCCATCATCCCAGTTGAGGAGGAGAACCCGGACT
TCTGGAACCGCGAGGCAGCCGAGGCCCTGGGTGCCGCCAAGAAGCTGCAGCCTGCACAGACAGCCGCCAA
GAACCTCATCATCTTCCTGGGCGATGGGATGGGGGTGTCTACGGTGACAGCTGCCAGGATCCTAAAAGGG
CAGAAGAAGGACAAACTGGGGCCTGAGATACCCCTGGCCATGGACCGCTTCCCATATGTGGCTCTGTCCA
AGACATACAATGTAGACAAACATGTGCCAGACAGTGGAGCCACAGCCACGGCCTACCTGTGCGGGGTCAA
GGGCAACTTCCAGACCATTGGCTTGAGTGCAGCCGCCCGCTTTAACCAGTGCAACACGACACGCGGCAAC
GAGGTCATCTCCGTGATGAATCGGGCCAAGAAAGCAGGGAAGTCAGTGGGAGTGGTAACCACCACACGAG
TGCAGCACGCCTCGCCAGCCGGCACCTACGCCCACACGGTGAACCGCAACTGGTACTCGGACGCCGACGT
GCCTGCCTCGGCCCGCCAGGAGGGGTGCCAGGACATCGCTACGCAGCTCATCTCCAACATGGACATTGAC
GTGATCCTAGGTGGAGGCCGAAAGTACATGTTTCGCATGGGAACCCCAGACCCTGAGTACCCAGATGACT
ACAGCCAAGGTGGGACCAGGCTGGACGGGAAGAATCTGGTGCAGGAATGGCTGGCGAAGCGCCAGGGTGC
CCGGTATGTGTGGAACCGCACTGAGCTCATGCAGGCTTCCCTGGACCCGTCTGTGACCCATCTCATGGGT
CTCTTTGAGCCTGGAGACATGAAATACGAGATCCACCGAGACTCCACACTGGACCCCTCCCTGATGGAGA
TGACAGAGGCTGCCCTGCGCCTGCTGAGCAGGAACCCCCGCGGCTTCTTCCTCTTCGTGGAGGGTGGTCG
CATCGACCATGGTCATCATGAAAGCAGGGCTTACCGGGCACTGACTGAGACGATCATGTTCGACGACGCC
ATTGAGAGGGCGGGCCAGCTCACCAGCGAGGAGGACACGCTGAGCCTCGTCACTGCCGACCACTCCCACG
TCTTCTCCTTCGGAGGCTACCCCCTGCGAGGGAGCTCCATCTTCGGGCTGGCCCCTGGCAAGGCCCGGGA
CAGGAAGGCCTACACGGTCCTCCTATACGGAAACGGTCCAGGCTATGTGCTCAAGGACGGCGCCCGGCCG
GATGTTACCGAGAGCGAGAGCGGGAGCCCCGAGTATCGGCAGCAGTCAGCAGTGCCCCTGGACGAAGAGA
CCCACGCAGGCGAGGACGTGGCGGTGTTCGCGCGCGGCCCGCAGGCGCACCTGGTTCACGGCGTGCAGGA
GCAGACCTTCATAGCGCACGTCATGGCCTTCGCCGCCTGCCTGGAGCCCTACACCGCCTGCGACCTGGCG
CCCCCCGCCGGCACCACCGACGCCGCGCACCCGGGTGGCGGAGGACTGAACGACATCTTCGAGGCTCAGA
AAATCGAATGGCACGAACATCACCATCACCATCACCATCACCATTAAGGCCGGCCTGTAGTCACTGGCAC
AACGCGTTACCCGGTAAGCCAATCGGGTATACACGGTCGTCATACTGCAGACAGGGTTCTTCTACTTTGC
AAGATAGTCTTGAGTAGTAAAATAAATAGATAGAGAAAATCAGCCTCGACTGTGCCTTCTAGTTGCCAGC
CATCTGTTGTTTGCCCCTCCCCCGTGCCTTCCTTGACCCTGGAAGGTGCCACTCCCACTGTCCTTTCCTA
ATAAAATGAGGAAATTGCATCACAACACTCAACCCTATCTCGGTCTATTCTTTTGATTTATAAGGGATTT
TGCCGATTTCGGCCTATTGGTTAAAAAATGAGCTGATTTAACAAAAATTTAACGCGAATTAATTCTGTGG
AATGTGTGTCAGTTAGGGTGTGGAAAGTCCCCAGGCTCCCCAGCAGGCAGAAGTATGCAAAGCATGCATC
TCAATTAGTCAGCAACCAGGTGTGGAAAGTCCCCAGGCTCCCCAGCAGGCAGAAGTATGCAAAGCATGCA
TCTCAATTAGTCAGCAACCATAGTCCCGCCCCTAACTCCGCCCATCCCGCCCCTAACTCCGCCCAGTTCC
GCCCATTCTCCGCCCCATGGCTGACTAATTTTTTTTATTTATGCAGAGGCCGAGGCCGCCTCTGCCTCTG
AGCTATTCCAGAAGTAGTGAGGAGGCTTTTTTGGAGGCCTAGGCTTTTGCAAAAAGCTCCCGGGAGCTTG
TATATCCATTTTCGGATCTGATCAGCACGTGTTGACAATTAATCATCGGCATAGTATATCGGCATAGTAT
AATACGACAAGGTGAGGAACTAAACCATGACCGAGTACAAGCCCACGGTGCGCCTCGCCACCCGCGACGA
CGTCCCCAGGGCCGTACGCACCCTCGCCGCCGCGTTCGCCGACTACCCCGCCACGCGCCACACCGTCGAT
CCGGACCGCCACATCGAGCGGGTCACCGAGCTGCAAGAACTCTTCCTCACGCGCGTCGGGCTCGACATCG
GCAAGGTGTGGGTCGCGGACGACGGCGCCGCGGTGGCGGTCTGGACCACGCCGGAGAGCGTCGAAGCGGG
GGCGGTGTTCGCCGAGATCGGCCCGCGCATGGCCGAGTTGAGCGGTTCCCGGCTGGCCGCGCAGCAACAG
ATGGAAGGCCTCCTGGCGCCGCACCGGCCCAAGGAGCCCGCGTGGTTCCTGGCCACCGTCGGCGTCTCGC
CCGACCACCAGGGCAAGGGTCTGGGCAGCGCCGTCGTGCTCCCCGGAGTGGAGGCGGCCGAGCGCGCCGG
GGTGCCCGCCTTCCTGGAGACATCCGCGCCCCGCAACCTCCCCTTCTACGAGCGGCTCGGCTTCACCGTC
ACCGCCGACGTCGAGGTGCCCGAAGGACCGCGCACCTGGTGCATGACCCGCAAGCCCGGTGCCTGACACG
TGCTACGAGATTTCGATTCCACCGCCGCCTTCTATGAAAGGTTGGGCTTCGGAATCGTTTTCCGGGACGC
CGGCTGGATGATCCTCCAGCGCGGGGATCTCATGCTGGAGTTCTTCGCCCACCCCAACTTGTTTATTGCA
GCTTATAATGGTTACAAATAAAGCAATAGCATCACAAATTTCACAAATAAAGCATTTTTTTCACTGCATT
CTAGTTGTGGTTTGTCCAAACTCATCAATGTATCTTATCATGTCTGTATACCGTCGACCTCTAGCTAGAG
CTTGGCGTAATCATGGTCATTACCAATGCTTAATCAGTGAGGCACCTATCTCAGCGATCTGTCTATTTCG
TTCATCCATAGTTGCCTGACTCCCCGTCGTGTAGATAACTACGATACGGGAGGGCTTACCATCTGGCCCC
AGCGCTGCGATGATACCGCGAGAACCACGCTCACCGGCTCCGGATTTATCAGCAATAAACCAGCCAGCCG
GAAGGGCCGAGCGCAGAAGTGGTCCTGCAACTTTATCCGCCTCCATCCAGTCTATTAATTGTTGCCGGGA
AGCTAGAGTAAGTAGTTCGCCAGTTAATAGTTTGCGCAACGTTGTTGCCATCGCTACAGGCATCGTGGTG
TCACGCTCGTCGTTTGGTATGGCTTCATTCAGCTCCGGTTCCCAACGATCAAGGCGAGTTACATGATCCC
CCATGTTGTGCAAAAAAGCGGTTAGCTCCTTCGGTCCTCCGATCGTTGTCAGAAGTAAGTTGGCCGCAGT
GTTATCACTCATGGTTATGGCAGCACTGCATAATTCTCTTACTGTCATGCCATCCGTAAGATGCTTTTCT
GTGACTGGTGAGTACTCAACCAAGTCATTCTGAGAATAGTGTATGCGGCGACCGAGTTGCTCTTGCCCGG
CGTCAATACGGGATAATACCGCGCCACATAGCAGAACTTTAAAAGTGCTCATCATTGGAAAACGTTCTTC
GGGGCGAAAACTCTCAAGGATCTTACCGCTGTTGAGATCCAGTTCGATGTAACCCACTCGTGCACCCAAC
TGATCTTCAGCATCTTTTACTTTCACCAGCGTTTCTGGGTGAGCAAAAACAGGAAGGCAAAATGCCGCAA
AAAAGGGAATAAGGGCGACACGGAAATGTTGAATACTCATATTCTTCCTT
Features (pLannotate 1.2.2; 24 found; start..end, strand, type, name):
    119..143     -  CDS            KanR (fragment): aminoglycoside phosphotransferase; aph(3')-Ia; confers resistance to kanamycin
    254..842     +  rep_origin     ori: high-copy-number ColE1/pMB1/pBR322/pUC origin of replication
   1067..1084    +  terminator     rrnB T2 terminator (fragment): transcription terminator T2 from the E. coli rrnB gene
   1109..1128    -  CDS            lacZα (fragment): LacZα fragment of β-galactosidase; lacZ fragment
   1584..1600    +  protein_bind   lac operator: The lac repressor binds to the lac operator to inhibit transcription in E. coli. This inhibition can be relieved by adding lactose or isopropyl-β-D-thiogalactopyranoside (IPTG). lac repressor encoded by lacI
   1843..2146    +  enhancer       CMV enhancer: human cytomegalovirus immediate early enhancer
   2147..2350    +  promoter       CMV promoter: human cytomegalovirus (CMV) immediate early promoter
   2486..2529    +  intron         CMV intron (fragment): modified intron A from human cytomegalovirus
   2581..2599    +  promoter       SP6 promoter: promoter for bacteriophage SP6 RNA polymerase
   2603..2640    +  CDS            IgH signal sequence (fragment): signal sequence from the mouse immunoglobulin heavy chain variable region
   2746..3135    +  CDS            MFAP3 (fragment): MFAP3_HUMAN - Experimental evidence at protein level: Swiss-Prot protein existence level 1. Component of the elastin-associated microfibrils. From Homo sapiens (Human).
   3232..3411    +  CDS            Comp (fragment): COMP_RAT - Experimental evidence at protein level: Swiss-Prot protein existence level 1. May play a role in the structural integrity of cartilage via its interaction with other extracellular matrix proteins such as the collagens and fibronectin. Can mediate the interaction of chondrocytes with the cartilage extracellular matrix through interaction with cell surface integrin receptors. Could play a role in the pathogenesis of osteoarthritis. Potent suppressor of apoptosis in both primary chondrocytes and transformed cells. Suppresses apoptosis by blocking the activation of caspase-3 and by indu
   3399..4851    +  CDS            SEAP (fragment): secreted alkaline phosphatase from human placenta The natural enzyme has a C-terminal transmembrane sequence that is replaced by a GPI anchor.
   4876..4917    +  CDS            AviTag™ (fragment): peptide tag that allows for enzymatic biotinylation
   4921..4944    +  CDS            8xHis: 8xHis affinity tag
   5090..5201    +  polyA_signal   bGH poly(A) signal: bovine growth hormone polyadenylation signal
   5202..5310    +  rep_origin     f1 ori (fragment): f1 bacteriophage origin of replication; arrow indicates direction of (+) strand synthesis
   5324..5653    +  promoter       SV40 promoter: SV40 enhancer and early promoter
   5701..5748    +  promoter       EM7 promoter: synthetic bacterial promoter&nbsp
   5767..6366    +  CDS            PuroR (fragment): puromycin N-acetyltransferase; pac from Streptomyces; confers resistance to puromycin
   6376..6501    +  CDS            ble (fragment): BLE_KLEPN - Experimental evidence at protein level: Swiss-Prot protein existence level 1. Binding protein with a strong affinity to the bleomycin family of antibiotics. Binds to CL990; an antimitotic-antibiotic compound. From Klebsiella pneumoniae.
   6496..6617    +  polyA_signal   SV40 poly(A) signal: SV40 polyadenylation signal
   6670..7530    -  CDS            AmpR: β-lactamase; bla; confers resistance to ampicillin, carbenicillin, and related antibiotics
   7533..89      -  promoter       AmpR promoter (fragment) (across the origin): bla
