[The description below was written by a language model from this plasmid's Addgene catalogue record and pLannotate feature annotations shown in this document.]
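Description:
pD649-HAsp-MFAP3-COMP5AP-AviTag-9xHis is a mammalian expression plasmid built on the pD649 backbone for secreted production of the extracellular domain of human MFAP3 (microfibril-associated protein 3), a 387 bp synthesized insert. It is propagated in E. coli as a high-copy plasmid through a ColE1/pUC-type origin and selected with ampicillin via a full-length β-lactamase gene. The annotated sequence (7,540 nt) also carries an SV40 early/EM7 promoter-driven puromycin N-acetyltransferase cassette with an SV40 polyadenylation signal, which would in principle permit selection in mammalian cells, although the record does not state that it is used this way. Short kanamycin-resistance, lacZα, ble and f1 ori fragments in the table appear to be backbone remnants rather than functional parts.

The expression unit consists of the CMV enhancer and immediate-early promoter, a fragment of CMV intron A, and an SP6 promoter that serves as a sequencing primer site and could support in vitro transcription. The open reading frame begins with a signal peptide: the name indicates an "HAsp" leader, while the annotation software matched part of this region to an immunoglobulin heavy chain signal sequence. It continues through the MFAP3 ectodomain, which is flanked by retained NotI and AscI sites. Downstream, backbone-encoded modules add the pentamerizing coiled-coil region of rat cartilage oligomeric matrix protein (COMP), human placental alkaline phosphatase, an AviTag for enzymatic biotinylation and a polyhistidine tag (named 9xHis; annotated as 8xHis), followed by the bGH polyadenylation signal.

The product is therefore a secreted, pentameric, enzymatically detectable protein. The multimerization raises avidity for weak interactions. It belongs to a collection made to map extracellular binding among human immunoglobulin-superfamily cell-surface proteins. The depositor notes that some plasmids in this collection may contain an IS4-like transposase insertion upstream of the CMV promoter; none is annotated here.
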