Addgene plasmid #157082: pD649-HAsp-MFAP3-COMP5AP-AviTag-9xHis
Purpose: Mammalian expression of cell-surface protein extracellular domain fused to COMP5AP-AviTag-9xHis. Protein is secreted from cells.
Depositing lab: Chris Garcia. Depositing organization: Stanford University. Publication: A Human IgSF Cell-Surface Interactome Reveals a Complex Network of Protein-Protein Interactions. Wojtowicz WM, Vielmetter J, Fernandes RA, Siepe DH, Eastman CL, Chisholm GB, Cox S, Klock H, Anderson PW, Rue SM, Miller JJ, Glaser SM, Bragstad ML, Vance J, Lam AW, Lesley SA, Zinn K, Garcia KC. Cell. 2020 Aug 20;182(4):1027-1043.e17. doi: 10.1016/j.cell.2020.07.025. PubMed 32822567.
Backbone
  Vector backbone: pD649
  Backbone size w/o insert (bp): 7153
  Vector type: Mammalian Expression
Growth in bacteria
  Bacterial resistance: Ampicillin, 100 μg/mL
  Growth temperature: 37°C
  Growth strain: DH5alpha
  Copy number: High Copy
Gene/Insert
  Gene/Insert name: MFAP3
  Species: H. sapiens (human)
  Insert size (bp): 387
  Entrez Gene: MFAP3 (a.k.a. DKFZp586F0219)
  Promoter: CMV/SP6
  Tag / fusion protein: COMP5AP-AviTag-9xHis (C terminal on backbone)
  Cloning method: Restriction Enzyme; 5′ cloning site GCGGCCGC (not destroyed); 3′ cloning site GGCGCGCC (not destroyed)
  Sequencing primers: 5′ ATTTAGGTGACACTATAG; 3′ CGTCGCACTCCATCACGGTG
Resource information
  A portion of this plasmid was derived from a plasmid made by: synthesis by ThermoFisher
Terms and licenses: Academic/Nonprofit Terms; Industry Terms: Not Available to Industry
Depositor comments: Some plasmids in this collection may have an IS4-like element ISVsa5 family transposase upstream of the CMV promoter.
How to cite: pD649-HAsp-MFAP3-COMP5AP-AviTag-9xHis was a gift from Chris Garcia (Addgene plasmid # 157082 ; http://n2t.net/addgene:157082 ; RRID:Addgene_157082)
