>Addgene plasmid #157082 | pD649-HAsp-MFAP3-COMP5AP-AviTag-9xHis | depositor partial sequence | sequence record 303274 | insert (extracellular domain)
GCTTTTGTGCTGGAAGATGTGGACTTCGACCAGATGGTGTCCCTGGAAGCCAACAGAAGCAGCTACAACG
CCAGCTTTCCCAGCTCCTTTGAGCTGAGCGCCAGCAGCCACAGCGACGACGATGTGATCATTGCCAAAGA
GGGCACCAGCGTCAGCATCGAGTGTCTGCTGACAGCCAGCCACTACGAGGACGTGCACTGGCACAATTCT
AAGGGCCAGCAGCTGGATGGCAGATCCAGAGGCGGAAAATGGCTGGTGTCCGACAACTTCCTGAACATCA
CCAACGTGGCCTTCGACGACAGAGGCCTGTACACCTGTTTCGTGACAAGCCCCATCAGAGCCAGCTACAG
CGTGACCCTGAGAGTGATCTTCACCAGCGGCGACATG
